Addgene plasmid #203007: Salsa-BC166-P2F10
Purpose: Expression of barcoded reporter plasmid for PRESTO-Salsa; EGFP/BC166
Depositing lab: Noah Palm. Depositing organization: Yale University. Publication: Highly multiplexed bioactivity screening reveals human and microbiota metabolome-GPCRome interactions. Chen H, Rosen CE, Gonzalez-Hernandez JA, Song D, Potempa J, Ring AM, Palm NW. Cell. 2023 Jul 6;186(14):3095-3110.e19. doi: 10.1016/j.cell.2023.05.024. Epub 2023 Jun 14. PubMed 37321219.
Backbone
  Vector backbone: pCER206
  Vector type: Mammalian Expression
Growth in bacteria
  Bacterial resistance: Ampicillin, 100 μg/mL
  Growth temperature: 37°C
  Growth strain: DH5alpha
  Copy number: High Copy
Gene/Insert
  Gene/Insert name: EGFP/BC166
  Species: Synthetic
  Insert size (bp): 730
  Promoter: Tet Response Element (TRE)
  Cloning method: Restriction Enzyme; 5′ cloning site BsrGI (not destroyed); 3′ cloning site HindIII (not destroyed)
  Sequencing primers: 5′ Custom primer (GAAGCGCGATCACATGG)
Terms and licenses: Academic/Nonprofit Terms; Industry Terms: Not Available to Industry
How to cite: Salsa-BC166-P2F10 was a gift from Noah Palm (Addgene plasmid # 203007 ; http://n2t.net/addgene:203007 ; RRID:Addgene_203007)
