[The description below was written by a language model from this plasmid's Addgene catalogue record and pLannotate feature annotations shown in this document.]
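Description:
Salsa-BC166-P2F10 is a mammalian expression reporter plasmid built on the pCER206 backbone and belongs to a set of barcoded reporters for PRESTO-Salsa, a highly multiplexed screening platform for GPCR bioactivity. It is propagated in E. coli as a high-copy plasmid through a ColE1/pUC-type origin and selected with ampicillin via the β-lactamase gene under its own promoter. The annotated full sequence is about 5.1 kb. No mammalian selection marker is annotated; only short remnants of unrelated coding sequences (lacI, SV40 large T antigen, an aminoglycoside phosphotransferase) appear, presumably as backbone leftovers.

The payload is a synthetic insert of roughly 730 bp, EGFP/BC166, cloned between BsrGI and HindIII sites and driven by a tetracycline response element. In the feature table, the tetO repeat array sits centrally and appears bidirectional. On one side, a TRE3G-type promoter fragment faces the mammalian codon-optimized EGFP coding sequence, which is followed by a short multiple-cloning-site fragment and an SV40 polyadenylation region annotated on the opposite strand. On the other side, a minimal CMV promoter points toward a rabbit β-globin intron, a globin exon fragment and a β-globin poly(A) signal, with no separate reporter gene annotated in that arm. The barcode BC166 is not annotated as its own feature; given the cloning sites, it most likely lies just downstream of EGFP, where it would be carried in the reporter transcript. Since a TRE is activated by a tetracycline-controlled transactivator, transcription of the barcoded EGFP message would report transactivator activity. A unique barcode would allow many reporters to be pooled and read out by sequencing, although the record does not spell out the assay design or which receptor this barcode is paired with.
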