Features (pLannotate 1.2.2; 17 found; start..end, strand, type, name):
      2..55      +  CDS            lacI (fragment): lac repressor; lacI; The lac repressor binds to the lac operator to inhibit transcription in E. coli. This inhibition can be relieved by adding lactose or isopropyl-β-D-thiogalactopyranoside (IPTG).
    388..443     -  polyA_signal   β-globin poly(A) signal: rabbit β-globin polyadenylation signal (Gil and Proudfoot, 1987)
    518..640     -  CDS            HBB: HBB_COLGU - Experimental evidence at transcript level: Swiss-Prot protein existence level 2. Involved in oxygen transport from the lung to the various peripheral tissues. From Colobus guereza (Mantled guereza) (Eastern black-and-white colobus monkey).
    644..1216    -  intron         β-globin intron: intron from rabbit β-globin gene
   1312..1343    -  misc_feature   MCS (fragment): pUC18/19 multiple cloning site
   1437..1475    -  promoter       minimal CMV promoter: human cytomegalovirus (CMV) immediate early promoter
   1493..1708    -  protein_bind   tetracycline response element (fragment): contains seven copies of the tetracycline operator tetO tetracycline repressor TetR
   1708..1753    +  promoter       TRE3GV promoter (fragment): 3rd-generation Tet-responsive promoter that can be activated by binding of Tet-On® 3G, optimized for retroviral and lentiviral vectors
   1829..1856    +  misc_feature   MCS (fragment): pBluescript multiple cloning site
   1861..2580    +  CDS            EGFP: the original enhanced GFP (Yang et al., 1996) mammalian codon-optimized
   2591..2613    +  misc_feature   MCS (fragment): pBluescript multiple cloning site
   2627..2761    -  polyA_signal   SV40 poly(A) signal: SV40 polyadenylation signal
   2784..2867    -  CDS            large T antigen (fragment): large T antigen from SV40 (simian virus 40)
   2861..3091    -  CDS            str (fragment): STR_KLEPN - Protein inferred from homology: Swiss-Prot protein existence level 3. The aminoglycoside phosphotransferases achieve inactivation of their antibiotic substrates by phosphorylation. From Klebsiella pneumoniae.
   3210..3314    +  promoter       AmpR promoter: bla
   3315..4175    +  CDS            AmpR: β-lactamase; bla; confers resistance to ampicillin, carbenicillin, and related antibiotics
   4346..4934    +  rep_origin     ori: high-copy-number ColE1/pMB1/pBR322/pUC origin of replication
>Addgene plasmid #203007 | Salsa-BC166-P2F10 | addgene full sequence | sequence record 421446 | Addgene NGS Result
AGCGCCCAATACGCAAACCGCCTCTCCCCGCGCGTTGGCCGATTCATTAATGCAGTCGAGGGATCTCCAT
AAGAGAAGAGGGACAGCTATGACTGGGAGTAGTCAGGAGAGGAGGAAAAATCTGGCTAGTAAAACATGTA
AGGAAAATTTTAGGGATGTTAAAGAAAAAAATAACACAAAACAAAATATAAAAAAAATCTAACCTCAAGT
CAAGGCTTTTCTATGGAATAAGGAATGGACAGCAGGGGGCTGTTTCATATACTGATGACCTCTTTATAGC
CAACCTTTGTTCATGGCAGCCAGCATATGGGCATATGTTGCCAAACTCTAAACCAAATACTCATTCTGAT
GTTTTAAATGATTTGCCCTCCCATATGTCCTTCCGAGTGAGAGACACAAAAAATTCCAACACACTATTGC
AATGAAAATAAATTTCCTTTATTAGCCAGAAGTCAGATGCTCAAGGGGCTTCATGATGTCCCCATAATTT
TTGGCAGAGGGAAAAAGATCGATCTCAGTGGTATTTGTGAGCCAGGGCATTGGCCACACCAGCCACCACC
TTCTGATAGGCAGCCTGCACCTGAGGAGTGAATTCTTTGCCAAAATGATGAGACAGCACAACAACCAGCA
CGTTGCCCAGGAGCTGTAGGAAAGAGAAGAAGGCATGAACATGGTTAGCAGAGGGGCCCGGTTTGGACTC
AGAGTATTTTATCCTCATCTCAAACAGTGTATATCATTGTAACCATAAAGAGAAAGGCAGGATGATGACC
AGGGTGTAGTTGTTTCTACCAATAAGAATATTTCCACGCCAGCCAGAATTTATATGCAGAAATATTCTAC
CTTATCATTTAATTATAACAATTGTTCTCTAAAACTGTGCTGAAGTACAATATAATATACCCTGATTGCC
TTGAAAAAAAAGTGATTAGAGAAAGTACTTACAATCTGACAAATAAACAAAAGTGAATTTAAAAATTCGT
TACAAATGCAAGCTAAAGTTTAACGAAAAAGTTACAGAAAATGAAAAGAAAATAAGAGGAGACAATGGTT
GTCAACAGAGTAGAAAGTGAAAGAAACAAAATTATCATGAGGGTCCATGGTGATACAAGGGACATCTTCC
CATTCTAAACAACACCCTGAAAACTTTGCCCCCTCCATATAACATGAATTTTACAATAGCGAAAAAGAAA
GAACAATCAAGGGTCCCCAAACTCACCCTGAAGTTCTCAGCTCTAGAGATATCGTCGAGGCCGCGCTAGC
GTTTAAACTGTCGACCTTAATTAAGAGATCTGCTCGAGGCGCGTCAGCTGACTAGAGGATCCCCGGGTAC
CGAGCTCGAATTCGGGGCCGCGGAGGCTGGATCGGTCCCGGTGTCTTCTATGGAGGTCAAAACAGCGTGG
ATGGCGTCTCCAGGCGATCTGACGGTTCACTAAACGAGCTCTGCTTATATAGGCCTCCCACCGTACACGC
CTACCTCGACCCGGGTACCGAGCTCGACTTTCACTTTTCTCTATCACTGATAGGGAGTGGTAAACTCGAC
TTTCACTTTTCTCTATCACTGATAGGGAGTGGTAAACTCGACTTTCACTTTTCTCTATCACTGATAGGGA
GTGGTAAACTCGACTTTCACTTTTCTCTATCACTGATAGGGAGTGGTAAACTCGACTTTCACTTTTCTCT
ATCACTGATAGGGAGTGGTAAACTCGACCTATATAAGCAGAGCTCGTTTAGTGAACCGTCAGATCGCCTG
GAGACGCCATCCACGCTGTTTTGACCTCCATAGAAGACACCGGGACCGATCCAGCCTCCGCGGCCCCGAA
TTCCTGCAGCGGCCGCTCTAGAACTAGTGGATCCCCGCGGATGGTGAGCAAGGGCGAGGAGCTGTTCACC
GGGGTGGTGCCCATCCTGGTCGAGCTGGACGGCGACGTAAACGGCCACAAGTTCAGCGTGTCCGGCGAGG
GCGAGGGCGATGCCACCTACGGCAAGCTGACCCTGAAGTTCATCTGCACCACCGGCAAGCTGCCCGTGCC
CTGGCCCACCCTCGTGACCACCCTGACCTACGGCGTGCAGTGCTTCAGCCGCTACCCCGACCACATGAAG
CAGCACGACTTCTTCAAGTCCGCCATGCCCGAAGGCTACGTCCAGGAGCGCACCATCTTCTTCAAGGACG
ACGGCAACTACAAGACCCGCGCCGAGGTGAAGTTCGAGGGCGACACCCTGGTGAACCGCATCGAGCTGAA
GGGCATCGACTTCAAGGAGGACGGCAACATCCTGGGGCACAAGCTGGAGTACAACTACAACAGCCACAAC
GTCTATATCATGGCCGACAAGCAGAAGAACGGCATCAAGGTGAACTTCAAGATCCGCCACAACATCGAGG
ACGGCAGCGTGCAGCTCGCCGACCACTACCAGCAGAACACCCCCATCGGCGACGGCCCCGTGCTGCTGCC
CGACAACCACTACCTGAGCACCCAGTCCGCCCTGAGCAAAGACCCCAACGAGAAGCGCGATCACATGGTC
CTGCTGGAGTTCGTGACCGCCGCCGGGATCACTCTCGGCATGGACGAGCTGTACAAGTAACCCTATAAGT
GAATTCGATATCAAGCTTGTCGACCTAGTTCTAGAGGATCCAGACATGATAAGATACATTGATGAGTTTG
GACAAACCACAACTAGAATGCAGTGAAAAAAATGCTTTATTTGTGAAATTTGTGATGCTATTGCTTTATT
TGTAACCATTATAAGCTGCAATAAACAAGTTAACAACAACAATTGCATTCATTTTATGTTTCAGGTTCAG
GGGGAGGTGTGGGAGGTTTTTTAAAGCAAGTAAAACCTCTACAAATGTGGTATGGCTGATTATGATCCTG
CAAGCCTCGTCGTCCTGGCCGGACCACGCTATCTGTGCAAGGTCCCCGGCCCCGGACGCGCGCTCCATGA
GCAGAGCGCCCGCCGCCGAGGCGAAGACTCGGGCGGCGCCCTGCCCGTCCCACCAGGTCAACAGGCGGTA
ACCGGCCTCTTCATCGGGAATGCGCGCGACCTTCAGCATCGCCGGCATGTCCCCCTGGCGGACGGGAAGT
ATCCAGCTCGACCAAGCTGGCCGCGTCGAGTGAAGACGAAAGGGCCTCGTGATACGCCTATTTTTATAGG
TTAATGTCATGATAATAATGGTTTCTTAGACGTCAGGTGGCACTTTTCGGGGAAATGTGCGCGGAACCCC
TATTTGTTTATTTTTCTAAATACATTCAAATATGTATCCGCTCATGAGACAATAACCCTGATAAATGCTT
CAATAATATTGAAAAAGGAAGAGTATGAGTATTCAACATTTCCGTGTCGCCCTTATTCCCTTTTTTGCGG
CATTTTGCCTTCCTGTTTTTGCTCACCCAGAAACGCTGGTGAAAGTAAAAGATGCTGAAGATCAGTTGGG
TGCACGAGTGGGTTACATCGAACTGGATCTCAACAGCGGTAAGATCCTTGAGAGTTTTCGCCCCGAAGAA
CGTTTTCCAATGATGAGCACTTTTAAAGTTCTGCTATGTGGCGCGGTATTATCCCGTGTTGACGCCGGGC
AAGAGCAACTCGGTCGCCGCATACACTATTCTCAGAATGACTTGGTTGAGTACTCACCAGTCACAGAAAA
GCATCTTACGGATGGCATGACAGTAAGAGAATTATGCAGTGCTGCCATAACCATGAGTGATAACACTGCG
GCCAACTTACTTCTGACAACGATCGGAGGACCGAAGGAGCTAACCGCTTTTTTGCACAACATGGGGGATC
ATGTAACTCGCCTTGATCGTTGGGAACCGGAGCTGAATGAAGCCATACCAAACGACGAGCGTGACACCAC
GATGCCTGTAGCAATGGCAACAACGTTGCGCAAACTATTAACTGGCGAACTACTTACTCTAGCTTCCCGG
CAACAATTAATAGACTGGATGGAGGCGGATAAAGTTGCAGGACCACTTCTGCGCTCGGCCCTTCCGGCTG
GCTGGTTTATTGCTGATAAATCTGGAGCCGGTGAGCGTGGGTCTCGCGGTATCATTGCAGCACTGGGGCC
AGATGGTAAGCCCTCCCGTATCGTAGTTATCTACACGACGGGGAGTCAGGCAACTATGGATGAACGAAAT
AGACAGATCGCTGAGATAGGTGCCTCACTGATTAAGCATTGGTAACTGTCAGACCAAGTTTACTCATATA
TACTTTAGATTGATTTAAAACTTCATTTTTAATTTAAAAGGATCTAGGTGAAGATCCTTTTTGATAATCT
CATGACCAAAATCCCTTAACGTGAGTTTTCGTTCCACTGAGCGTCAGACCCCGTAGAAAAGATCAAAGGA
TCTTCTTGAGATCCTTTTTTTCTGCGCGTAATCTGCTGCTTGCAAACAAAAAAACCACCGCTACCAGCGG
TGGTTTGTTTGCCGGATCAAGAGCTACCAACTCTTTTTCCGAAGGTAACTGGCTTCAGCAGAGCGCAGAT
ACCAAATACTGTTCTTCTAGTGTAGCCGTAGTTAGGCCACCACTTCAAGAACTCTGTAGCACCGCCTACA
TACCTCGCTCTGCTAATCCTGTTACCAGTGGCTGCTGCCAGTGGCGATAAGTCGTGTCTTACCGGGTTGG
ACTCAAGACGATAGTTACCGGATAAGGCGCAGCGGTCGGGCTGAACGGGGGGTTCGTGCACACAGCCCAG
CTTGGAGCGAACGACCTACACCGAACTGAGATACCTACAGCGTGAGCTATGAGAAAGCGCCACGCTTCCC
GAAGGGAGAAAGGCGGACAGGTATCCGGTAAGCGGCAGGGTCGGAACAGGAGAGCGCACGAGGGAGCTTC
CAGGGGGAAACGCCTGGTATCTTTATAGTCCTGTCGGGTTTCGCCACCTCTGACTTGAGCGTCGATTTTT
GTGATGCTCGTCAGGGGGGCGGAGCCTATGGAAAAACGCCAGCAACGCGGCCTTTTTACGGTTCCTGGCC
TTTTGCTGGCCTTTTGCTCACATGTTCTTTCCTGCGTTATCCCCTGATTCTGTGGATAACCGTATTACCG
CCTTTGAGTGAGCTGATACCGCTCGCCGCAGCCGAACGACCGAGCGCAGCGAGTCAGTGAGCGAGGAAGC
GGAAG
