>Addgene plasmid #203007 | Salsa-BC166-P2F10 | depositor partial sequence | sequence record 393880 | BC166
CCCTATAAGT
